Addgene plasmid #74128: FtsZ
Purpose: Expresses FtsZ without a peptide
Depositing lab: Lynne Regan. Depositing organization: Yale University.
Backbone
  Vector backbone: pCA24N
  Backbone manufacturer: NBRP-E.coli at NIG
  Backbone size w/o insert (bp): 4500
  Total vector size (bp): 5370
  Vector type: Bacterial Expression
Growth in bacteria
  Bacterial resistance: Chloramphenicol, 25 μg/mL
  Growth temperature: 30°C
  Growth strain: DH5alpha
  Copy number: High Copy
Gene/Insert
  Gene/Insert name: FtsZ
  Species: E. coli
  Insert size (bp): 855
  Promoter: T5-lac
  Tag / fusion protein: C-terminal linker sequence (G G S G S G S S) (C terminal on insert)
  Cloning method: Ligation Independent Cloning
  Sequencing primers: 5′ GCGTAATAGCGAAGAGGCCCG; 3′ cattactggatctatcaacaggag
Resource information
  A portion of this plasmid was derived from a plasmid made by: The original FtsZ expression construct was a kind gift from Jie Xiao (Addgene plasmid # 49764).
Terms and licenses: Academic/Nonprofit Terms; Industry Terms: Not Available to Industry
How to cite: FtsZ was a gift from Lynne Regan (Addgene plasmid # 74128 ; http://n2t.net/addgene:74128 ; RRID:Addgene_74128)
