[The description below was written by a language model from this plasmid's Addgene catalogue record and pLannotate feature annotations shown in this document.]
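Description:
FtsZ is a bacterial expression plasmid built on the pCA24N backbone for IPTG-inducible production of the E. coli cell division protein FtsZ. It replicates from a high-copy ColE1/pUC-type origin and is selected with chloramphenicol through a cat promoter–driven chloramphenicol acetyltransferase gene. The plasmid also carries its own lacI gene with its native promoter, so the lac repressor is supplied in cis and expression stays repressed until inducer is added. Short annotated fragments of rop, bom, IS1, β-lactamase and lacZα, together with a lac promoter/operator and CAP site near the lacZα fragment, appear to be backbone remnants rather than functional parts of the expression cassette.

The payload is the ftsZ coding sequence placed downstream of the phage T5 promoter, which has an embedded lac operator and is followed by a second one (the T5-lac arrangement), and upstream of the lambda t0 transcription terminator. FtsZ is the GTP-binding tubulin-like protein that polymerises into the Z ring at the future division site and recruits the other division proteins. According to the record, the protein ends in a short flexible glycine/serine linker at its C terminus but carries no peptide after it. The stated purpose, "expresses FtsZ without a peptide", suggests it serves as an untagged control alongside related peptide-fused FtsZ constructs, though the record does not describe those. Part of the plasmid derives from an earlier FtsZ expression construct.

The catalogue figures and the sequenced record disagree. The catalogue lists an 855 bp insert and a 5,370 bp total, whereas the annotated ftsZ reading frame spans about 1.15 kb and the full sequence is 5,653 nt.
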