Features (pLannotate 1.2.2; 18 found; start..end, strand, type, name):
     80..124     +  promoter       T5 promoter: bacteriophage T5 promoter for E. coli RNA polymerase, with embedded lac operator
    132..148     +  protein_bind   lac operator: The lac repressor binds to the lac operator to inhibit transcription in E. coli. This inhibition can be relieved by adding lactose or isopropyl-β-D-thiogalactopyranoside (IPTG). lac repressor encoded by lacI
    191..1339    +  CDS            ftsZ: FTSZ_ECOLI - Also known as sfiB, sulB. Experimental evidence at protein level: Swiss-Prot protein existence level 1. Essential cell division protein that forms a contractile ring structure (Z ring) at the future cell division site. The regulation of the ring assembly controls the timing and the location of cell division. One of the functions of the FtsZ ring is to recruit other cell division proteins to the septum to produce a new cell wall between the dividing cells. Binds GTP and shows GTPase activity. Polymerization and bundle formation is enhanced by CbeA. From Escherichia coli (strain K12
   1418..1512    +  terminator     lambda t0 terminator: transcription terminator from phage lambda
   1549..1588    +  CDS            rop (fragment): Rop protein, which maintains plasmids at low copy number; rop
   1690..1730    +  misc_feature   bom (fragment): basis of mobility region from pBR322
   1812..1948    -  mobile_element IS1 (fragment): prokaryotic transposable element IS1
   2069..2171    +  promoter       cat promoter: promoter of the E. coli cat gene encoding chloramphenicol acetyltransferase
   2172..2831    +  CDS            CmR: chloramphenicol acetyltransferase; cat; confers resistance to chloramphenicol
   3139..3210    +  CDS            bla(M) (fragment): β-lactamase lacking the signal sequence; bla(M); allows cytosolic expression of β-lactamase
   3382..3970    +  rep_origin     ori: high-copy-number ColE1/pMB1/pBR322/pUC origin of replication
   4156..4207    -  misc_feature   bom (fragment): basis of mobility region from pBR322
   4214..4291    +  promoter       lacI promoter: lacI
   4292..5374    +  CDS            lacI: lac repressor; lacI; The lac repressor binds to the lac operator to inhibit transcription in E. coli. This inhibition can be relieved by adding lactose or isopropyl-β-D-thiogalactopyranoside (IPTG).
   5387..5408    +  protein_bind   CAP binding site: CAP binding activates transcription in the presence of cAMP. E. coli catabolite activator protein
   5423..5453    +  promoter       lac promoter: promoter for the E. coli lac operon
   5461..5477    +  protein_bind   lac operator: The lac repressor binds to the lac operator to inhibit transcription in E. coli. This inhibition can be relieved by adding lactose or isopropyl-β-D-thiogalactopyranoside (IPTG). lac repressor encoded by lacI
   5497..5653    +  CDS            lacZα (fragment): LacZα fragment of β-galactosidase; lacZ fragment
>Addgene plasmid #74128 | FtsZ | addgene full sequence | sequence record 468728 | Addgene NGS Result
CTAAGAAACCATTATTATCATGACATTAACCTATAAAAATAGGCGTATCACGAGGCCCTTTCGTCTTCAC
CTCGAGAAATCATAAAAAATTTATTTGCTTTGTGAGCGGATAACAATTATAATAGATTCAATTGTGAGCG
GATAACAATTTCACACAGAATTCATTAAAGAGGAGAAATTAACTACTAGTATGTTTGAACCAATGGAACT
TACCAATGACGCGGTGATTAAAGTCATCGGCGTCGGCGGCGGCGGCGGTAATGCTGTTGAACACATGGTG
CGCGAGCGCATTGAAGGTGTTGAATTCTTCGCGGTAAATACCGATGCACAAGCGCTGCGTAAAACAGCGG
TTGGACAGACGATTCAAATCGGTAGCGGTATCACCAAAGGACTGGGCGCTGGCGCTAATCCAGAAGTTGG
CCGCAATGCGGCTGATGAGGATCGCGATGCATTGCGTGCGGCGCTGGAAGGTGCAGACATGGTCTTTATT
GCTGCGGGTATGGGTGGTGGTACCGGTACAGGTGCAGCACCAGTCGTCGCTGAAGTGGCAAAAGATTTGG
GTATCCTGACCGTTGCTGTCGTCACTAAGCCTTTCAACTTTGAAGGCAAGAAGCGTATGGCATTCGCGGA
GCAGGGGATCACTGAACTGTCCAAGCATGTGGACTCTCTGATCACTATCCCGAACGACAAACTGCTGAAA
GTTCTGGGCCGCGGTATCTCCCTGCTGGATGCGTTTGGCGCAGCGAACGATGTACTGAAAGGCGCTGTGC
AAGGTATCGCTGAACTGATTACTCGTCCGGGTTTGATGAACGTGGACTTTGCAGACGTACGCACCGTAAT
GTCTGAGATGGGCTACGCAATGATGGGTTCTGGCGTGGCGAGCGGTGAAGACCGTGCGGAAGAAGCTGCT
GAAATGGCTATCTCTTCTCCGCTGCTGGAAGATATCGACCTGTCTGGCGCGCGCGGCGTGCTGGTTAACA
TCACGGCGGGCTTCGATCTGCGTCTGGATGAGTTCGAAACGGTAGGTAACACCATCCGTGCATTTGCTTC
CGACAACGCGACTGTGGTTATCGGTACTTCTCTTGACCCGGATATGAATGACGAGCTGCGCGTAACCGTT
GTTGCGACAGGTATCGGCATGGACAAACGTCCTGAAATCACTCTGGTGACCAATAAGCAGGTTCAGCAGC
CAGTGATGGATCGCTACCAGCAGCATGGGATGGCTCCGCTGACCCAGGAGCAGAAGCCGGTTGCTAAAGT
CGTGAATGACAATGCGCCGCAAACTGCGAAAGAGCCGGATTATCTGGATATCCCAGCATTCCTGCGTAAG
CAAGCTGATGGCGGCAGCGGCAGCGGCAGCAGCTGATAAGCGGCCGCTAAGGGTCGACCTGCAGCCAAGC
TTAATTAGCTGAGCTTGGACTCCTGTTGATAGATCCAGTAATGACCTCAGAACTCCATCTGGATTTGTTC
AGAACGCTCGGTTGCCGCCGGGCGTTTTTTATTGGTGAGAATCCAAGCTAGGGGAATTCATCGTGACTGA
CTGACGATCTGCCTCGCGCGTTTCGGTGATGACGGTGAAAACCTCTGACACATGCAGCTCCCGGAGACGG
TCACAGCTTGTCTGTAAGCGGATGCCGGGAGCAGACAAGCCCGTCAGGGCGCGTCAGCGGGTGTTGGCGG
GTGTCGGGGCGCAGCCATGACCCGGTCACGTAGCGATAGCGGAGTGTATAATTCTTGAAGACGAAAGGGC
CTCGTGATACGCCTATTTTTATAGGTTAATGTCATGATAATAATGGTTTCTTAGGATCCGGGATGTCCGG
CGGTGCTTTTGCCGTTACGCACCACCCCGTCAGTAGCTGAACAGGAGGGACAGCTGATAGAAACAGAAGC
CACTGGAGCACCTCAAAAACACCATCATACACTAAATCAGTAAGTTGGCAGCATCACCCGACGCACTTTG
CGCCGAATAAATACCTGTGACGGAAGATCACTTCGCAGAATAAATAAATCCTGGTGTCCCTGTTGATACC
GGGAAGCCCTGGGCCAACTTTTGGCGAAAATGAGACGTTGATCGGCACGTAAGAGGTTCCAACTTTCACC
ATAATGAAATAAGATCACTACCGGGCGTATTTTTTGAGTTATCGAGATTTTCAGGAGCTAAGGAAGCTAA
AATGGAGAAAAAAATCACTGGATATACCACCGTTGATATATCCCAATGGCATCGTAAAGAACATTTTGAG
GCATTTCAGTCAGTTGCTCAATGTACCTATAACCAGACCGTTCAGCTGGATATTACGGCCTTTTTAAAGA
CCGTAAAGAAAAATAAGCACAAGTTTTATCCGGCCTTTATTCACATTCTTGCCCGCCTGATGAATGCTCA
TCCGGAATTCCGTATGGCAATGAAAGACGGTGAGCTGGTGATATGGGATAGTGTTCACCCTTGTTACACC
GTTTTCCATGAGCAAACTGAAACGTTTTCATCGCTCTGGAGTGAATACCACGACGATTTCCGGCAGTTTC
TACACATATATTCGCAAGATGTGGCGTGTTACGGTGAAAACCTGGCCTATTTCCCTAAAGGGTTTATTGA
GAATATGTTTTTCGTCTCAGCCAATCCCTGGGTGAGTTTCACCAGTTTTGATTTAAACGTGGCCAATATG
GACAACTTCTTCGCCCCCGTTTTCACCATGGGCAAATATTATACGCAAGGCGACAAGGTGCTGATGCCGC
TGGCGATTCAGGTTCATCATGCCGTTTGTGATGGCTTCCATGTCGGCAGAATGCTTAATGAATTACAACA
GTACTGCGATGAGTGGCAGGGCGGGGCGTAATTTTTTTAAGGCAGTTATTGGTGCCCTTAAACGCCTGGT
TGCTACGCCTGAATAAGTGATAATAAGCGGATGAATGGCAGAAATTCGAAAGCAAATTCGACCCGGTCGT
CGGTTCAGGGCAGGGTCGTTAAATAGCCGCTTATGTCTATTGCTGGTTTACCGGTTTATTGACTACCGGA
AGCAGTGTGACCGTGTGCTTCTCAAATGCCTGAGGCCAGTTTGCTCAGGCTCTCCCCGTGGAGATAATAA
TTGACGTTATGATCATTTATTCTGCCTCCCAGAGCCTGATAAAAACGGTTACCGGATCGAGTCAGGCAAC
TATGGATGAACGAAATAGACAGATCGCTTAGATAGGTGCCTCACTGATTAAGCATTGGTAACTGTCAGAC
CAAGTTTACTCATATATACTTTAGATTGATTTAAAACTTCATTTTTAATTTAAAAGGATCTAGGTGAAGA
TCCTTTTTGATAATCTCATGACCAAAATCCCTTAACGTGAGTTTTCGTTCCACTGAGCGTCAGACCCCGT
AGAAAAGATCAAAGGATCTTCTTGAGATCCTTTTTTTCTGCGCGTAATCTGCTGCTTGCAAACAAAAAAA
CCACCGCTACCAGCGGTGGTTTGTTTGCCGGATCAAGAGCTACCAACTCTTTTTCCGAAGGTAACTGGCT
TCAGCAGAGCGCAGATACCAAATACTGTCCTTCTAGTGTAGCCGTAGTTAGGCCACCACTTCAAGAACTC
TGTAGCACCGCCTACATACCTCGCTCTGCTAATCCTGTTACCAGTGGCTGCTGCCAGTGGCGATAAGTCG
TGTCTTACCGGGTTGGACTCAAGACGATAGTTACCGGATAAGGCGCAGCGGTCGGACTGAACGGGGGGTT
CGTGCACACAGCCCAGCTTGGAGCGAACGACCTACACCGAACTGAGATACCTACAGCGTGAGCTATGAGA
AAGCGCCACGCTTCCCGAAGGGAGAAAGGCGGACAGGTATCCGGTAAGCGGCAGGGTCGGAACAGGAGAG
CGCACGAGGGAGCTTCCAGGGGGAAACGCCTGGTATCTTTATAGTCCTGTCGGGTTTCGCCACCTCTGAC
TTGAGCGTCGATTTTTGTGATGCTCGTCAGGGGGGCGGAGCCTATGGAAAAACGCCAGCAACGCGGCCTT
TTTACGGTTCCTGGCCTTTTGCTGGCCTTTTGCTCACATGTTCTTTCCTGCGTTATCCCCTGATTCTGTG
GATAACCGTATTACCGCCTTTGAGTGAGCTGATACCGCTCGCCGCAGCCGAACGACCGAGCGCAGCGAGT
CAGTGAGCGAGGAAGCGGAAGAGCGCCTGATGCGGTATTTTCTCCTTACGCATCTGTGCGGTATTTCACA
CCGCATAAATTCCGACACCATCGAATGGCGCAAAACCTTTCGCGGTATGGCATGATAGCGCCCGGAAGAG
AGTCAATTCAGGGTGGTGAATGTGAAACCAGTAACGTTATACGATGTCGCAGAGTATGCCGGTGTCTCTT
ATCAGACCGTTTCCCGCGTGGTGAACCAGGCCAGCCACGTTTCTGCGAAAACGCGGGAAAAAGTGGAAGC
GGCGATGGCGGAGCTGAATTACATTCCCAACCGCGTGGCACAACAACTGGCGGGCAAACAGTCGTTGCTG
ATTGGCGTTGCCACCTCCAGTCTGGCCCTGCACGCGCCGTCGCAAATTGTCGCGGCGATTAAATCTCGCG
CCGATCAACTGGGTGCCAGCGTGGTGGTGTCGATGGTAGAACGAAGCGGCGTCGAAGCCTGTAAAGCGGC
GGTGCACAATCTTCTCGCGCAACGCGTCAGTGGGCTGATCATTAACTATCCGCTGGATGACCAGGATGCC
ATTGCTGTGGAAGCTGCCTGCACTAATGTTCCGGCGTTATTTCTTGATGTCTCTGACCAGACACCCATCA
ACAGTATTATTTTCTCCCATGAAGACGGTACGCGACTGGGCGTGGAGCATCTGGTCGCATTGGGTCACCA
GCAAATCGCGCTGTTAGCGGGCCCATTAAGTTCTGTCTCGGCGCGTCTGCGTCTGGCTGGCTGGCATAAA
TATCTCACTCGCAATCAAATTCAGCCGATAGCGGAACGGGAAGGCGACTGGAGTGCCATGTCCGGTTTTC
AACAAACCATGCAAATGCTGAATGAGGGCATCGTTCCCACTGCGATGCTGGTTGCCAACGATCAGATGGC
GCTGGGCGCAATGCGCGCCATTACCGAGTCCGGGCTGCGCGTTGGTGCGGATATCTCGGTAGTGGGATAC
GACGATACCGAAGACAGCTCATGTTATATCCCGCCGTTAACCACCATCAAACAGGATTTTCGCCTGCTGG
GGCAAACCAGCGTGGACCGCTTGCTGCAACTCTCTCAGGGCCAGGCGGTGAAGGGCAATCAGCTGTTGCC
CGTCTCACTGGTGAAAAGAAAAACCACCCTGGCGCCCAATACGCAAACCGCCTCTCCCCGCGCGTTGGCC
GATTCATTAATGCAGCTGGCACGACAGGTTTCCCGACTGGAAAGCGGGCAGTGAGCGCAACGCAACTAAT
GTAAGTTAGCTCACTCATTAGGCACCCCAGGCTTTACACTTTATGCTTCCGGCTCGTATGTTGTGTGGAA
TTGTGAGCGGATAACAATTTCACACAGGAAACAGCTATGACCATGATTACGGATTCACTGGCCGTCGTTT
TACAACGTCGTGACTGGGAAAACCCTGGCGTTACCCAACTTAATCGCCTTGCAGCACATCCCCCTTTCGC
CAGCTGGCGTAATAGCGAAGAGGCCCGCACCGATCGCCCTTCCCAACAGTTGC
