>Addgene plasmid #74128 | FtsZ | addgene partial sequence | sequence record 155756 | T0term-R 5'-GCGGCAACCGAGCGTTC-3'
ATTACTGGATCTATCAACAGGAGTCCAAGCTCAGCTAATTAAGCTTGGCTGCAGGTCGACCCTTAGCGGC
CGCTTATCAGCTGCTGCCGCTGCCGCTGCCGCCATCAGCTTGCTTACGCAGGAATGCTGGGATATCCAGA
TAATCCGGCTCTTTCGCAGTTTGCGGCGCATTGTCATTCACGACTTTAGCAACCGGCTTCTGCTCCTGGG
TCAGCGGAGCCATCCCATGCTGCTGGTAGCGATCCATCACTGGCTGCTGAACCTGCTTATTGGTCACCAG
AGTGATTTCAGGACGTTTGTCCATGCCGATACCTGTCGCAACAACGGTTACGCGCAGCTCGTCATTCATA
TCCGGGTCAAGAGAAGTACCGATAACCACAGTCGCGTTGTCGGAAGCAAATGCACGGATGGTGTTACCTA
CCGTTTCGAACTCATCCAGACGCAGATCGAAGCCCGCCGTGATGTTAACCAGCACGCCGCGCGCGCCAGA
CAGGTCGATATCTTCCAGCAGCGGAGAAGAGATAGCCATTTCAGCAGCTTCTTCCGCACGGTCTTCACCG
CTCGCCACGCCAGAACCCATCATTGCGTAGCCCATCTCAGACATTACGGTGCGTACGTCTGCAAAGTCCA
CGTTCATCAAACCCGGACGAGTAATCAGTTCAGCGATACCTTGCACAGCGCCTTTCAGTACATCGTTCGC
TGCGCCAAACGCATCCAGCAGGGAGATACCGCGGCCCAGAACTTTCAGCAGTTTGTCGTTCGGGATAGTG
ATCAGAGAGTCCACATGCTTGGACAGTTCAGTGATCCCCTGCTCCGCGAATGCCATACGCTTCTTGCCTT
CAA
