>Addgene plasmid #74128 | FtsZ | addgene partial sequence | sequence record 155757 | Lac-promoter 5'-CACTTTATGCTTCCGGCTCG-3'
CACAGGAAACAGCTATGACCATGATTACGGATTCACTGGCCGTCGTTTTACAACGTCGTGACTGGGAAAA
CCCTGGCGTTACCCAACTTAATCGCCTTGCAGCACATCCCCCTTTCGCCAGCTGGCGTAATAGCGAAGAG
GCCCGCACCGATCGCCCTTCCCAACAGTTGCCTAAGAAACCATTATTATCATGACATTAACCTATAAAAA
TAGGCGTATCACGAGGCCCTTTCGTCTTCACCTCGAGAAATCATAAAAAATTTATTTGCTTTGTGAGCGG
ATAACAATTATAATAGATTCAATTGTGAGCGGATAACAATTTCACACAGAATTCATTAAAGAGGAGAAAT
TAACTACTAGTATGTTTGAACCAATGGAACTTACCAATGACGCGGTGATTAAAGTCATCGGCGTCGGCGG
CGGCGGCGGTAATGCTGTTGAACACATGGTGCGCGAGCGCATTGAAGGTGTTGAATTCTTCGCGGTAAAT
ACCGATGCACAAGCGCTGCGTAAAACAGCGGTTGGACAGACGATTCAAATCGGTAGCGGTATCACCAAAG
GACTGGGCGCTGGCGCTAATCCAGAAGTTGGCCGCAATGCGGCTGATGAGGATCGCGATGCATTGCGTGC
GGCGCTGGAAGGTGCAGACATGGTCTTTATTGCTGCGGGTATGGGTGGTGGTACCGGTACAGGTGCAGCA
CCAGTCGTCGCTGAAGTGGCAAAAGATTTGGGTATCCTGACCGTTGCTGTCGTCACTAA
