>Addgene plasmid #74128 | FtsZ | depositor partial sequence | sequence record 155758 | FtsZ sequence
AGAACCATTATTATCATGACATTAACCTATAAAAATAGGCGTATCACGAGGCCCTTTCGTCTTCACCTCG
AGAAATCATAAAAAATTTATTTGCTTTGTGAGCGGATAACAATTATAATAGATTCAATTGTGAGCGGATA
ACAATTTCACACAGAATTCATTAAAGAGGAGAAATTAACTACTAGTATGTTTGAACCAATGGAACTTACC
AATGACGCGGTGATTAAAGTCATCGGCGTCGGCGGCGGCGGCGGTAATGCTGTTGAACACATGGTGCGCG
AGCGCATTGAAGGTGTTGAATTCTTCGCGGTAAATACCGATGCACAAGCGCTGCGTAAAACAGCGGTTGG
ACAGACGATTCAAATCGGTAGCGGTATCACCAAAGGACTGGGCGCTGGCGCTAATCCAGAAGTTGGCCGC
AATGCGGCTGATGAGGATCGCGATGCATTGCGTGCGGCGCTGGAAGGTGCAGACATGGTCTTTATTGCTG
CGGGTATGGGTGGTGGTACCGGTACAGGTGCAGCACCAGTCGTCGCTGAAGTGGCAAAAGATTTGGGTAT
CCTGACCGTTGCTGTCGTCACTAAGCCTTTCAACTTTGAAGGCAAGAAGCGTATGGCATTCGCGGAGCAG
GGGATCACTGAACTGTCCAAGCATGTGGACTCTCTGATCACTATCCCGAACGACAAACTGCTGAAAGTTC
TGGGCCGCGGTATCTCCCTGCTGGATGCGTTTGGCGCAGCGAACGATGTACTGAAAGGCGCTGTGCAAGG
TATCGCTGAACTGATTACTCGTCCGGGTTTGATGAACGTGGACTTTGCAGACGTACGCACCGTAATGTCT
GAGATGGGCTACGCAATGATGGGTTCTGGCGTGGCGAGCGGTGAAGACCGTGCGGAAGAAGCTGCTGAAA
TGGCTATCTCTTCTCCGCTGCTGGAAGATATCGACCTGTCTGGCGCGCGCGGCGTGCTGGTTAACATCAC
GGCGGGCTTCGATCTGCGTCTGGATGAGTTCGAAACGGTAGGTAACACCATCCGTGCATTTGCTTCCGAC
AACGCGACTGTGGTTATCGGTACTTCTCTTGACCCGGATATGAATGACGAGCTGCGCGTAACCGTTGTTG
CGACAGGTATCGGCATGGACAAACGTCCTGAAATCACTCTGGTGACCAATAAGCAGGTTCAGCAGCCAGT
GATGGATCGCTACCAGCAGCATGGGATGGCTCCGCTGACCCAGGAGCAGAAGCCGGTTGCTAAAGTCGTG
AATGACAATGCGCCGCAAACTGCGAAAGAGCCGGATTATCTGGATATCCCAGCATTCCTGCGTAAGCAAG
CTGATGGCGGCAGCGGCAGCGGCAGCAGCTGATAA
